>Addgene plasmid #57832 | mKO-Annexin-12 | depositor partial sequence | sequence record 88983 | insert sequence
GACGTCAGATCCGCTAGCGCTACCGGTACCATGGTGAGTGTGATTAAACCAGAGATGAAGATGAGGTACT
ACATGGACGGCTCCGTCAATGGGCATGAGTTCACAATTGAAGGTGAAGGCACAGGCAGACCTTACGAGGG
ACATCAAGAGATGACACTACGCGTCACAATGGCCAAGGGCGGGCCAATGCCTTTCGCGTTTGACTTAGTG
TCACACGTGTTCTGTTACGGCCACAGACCTTTTACTAAATATCCAGAAGAGATACCAGACTATTTCAAAC
AAGCATTTCCTGAAGGCCTGTCATGGGAAAGGTCGTTGGAGTTCGAAGATGGTGGGTCCGCTTCAGTCAG
TGCGCATATAAGCCTTAGAGGAAACACCTTCTACCACAAATCCAAATTTACTGGGGTTAACTTTCCTGCC
GATGGTCCTATCATGCAAAACCAAAGTGTTGATTGGGAGCCATCAACCGAGAAAATTACTGCCAGCGACG
GAGTTCTGAAGGGTGATGTTACGATGTACCTAAAACTTGAAGGAGGCGGCAATCACAAATGCCAATTCAA
GACTACTTACAAGGCGGCAAAAAAGATTCTTAAAATGCCAGGAAGCCATTACATCAGCCATCGCCTCGTC
AGGAAAACCGAAGGCAACATTACTGAGCTGGTAGAAGATGCAGTAGCTCATTCCTCCGGACTCAGATCTC
GAGCTCAAGCTTCGAATTCTATGGCCATGGCAACCAAAGGAGGTACTGTCAAAGCTGCTTCAGGATTCAA
TGCCATGGAAGATGCCCAGACCCTGAGGAAGGCCATGAAAGGGCTCGGCACCGATGAAGACGCCATTATT
AGCGTCCTTGCCTACCGCAACACCGCCCAGCGCCAGGAGATCAGGACAGCCTACAAGAGCACCATCGGCA
GGGACTTGATAGACGACCTGAAGTCAGAACTGAGTGGCAACTTCGAGCAGGTGATTGTGGGGATGATGAC
GCCCACGGTGCTGTATGACGTGCAAGAGCTGCGAAGGGCCATGAAGGGAGCCGGCACTGATGAGGGCTGC
CTAATTGAGATCCTGGCCTCCCGGACCCCTGAGGAGATCCGGCGCATAAGCCAAACCTACCAGCAGCAAT
ATGGACGGAGCCTTGAAGATGACATTCGCTCTGACACATCGTTCATGTTCCAGCGAGTGCTGGTGTCTCT
GTCAGCTGGTGGGAGGGATGAAGGAAATTATCTGGACGATGCTCTCGTGAGACAGGATGCCCAGGACCTG
TATGAGGCTGGAGAGAAGAAATGGGGGACAGATGAGGTGAAATTTCTAACTGTTCTCTGTTCCCGGAACC
GAAATCACCTGTTGCATGTGTTTGATGAATACAAAAGGATATCACAGAAGGATATTGAACAGAGTATTAA
ATCTGAAACATCTGGTAGCTTTGAAGATGCTCTGCTGGCTATAGTAAAGTGCATGAGGAACAAATCTGCA
TATTTTGCTGAAAAGCTCTATAAATCGATGAAGGGCTTGGGCACCGATGATAACACCCTCATCAGAGTGA
TGGTTTCTCGAGCAGAAATTGACATGTTGGATATCCGGGCACACTTCAAGAGACTCTATGGAAAGTCTCT
GTACTCGTTCATCAAGGGTGACACATCTGGAGACTACAGGAAAGTACTGCTTGTTCTCTGTGGAGGAGAT
GATTAAGGATCCACCGGATCTAGATAACTGATCATAATCAGCCATACCACATT
