[The description below was written by a language model from this plasmid's Addgene catalogue record.]
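Description:
mKO-Annexin-12 is a mammalian expression plasmid that encodes human annexin A4 (ANXA4) fused to the orange fluorescent protein mKO (monomeric Kusabira Orange). It is built on an mKO fluorescent-protein backbone recorded as about 4.75 kb without the insert. The plasmid is maintained at high copy number in E. coli under kanamycin selection. It also carries a neomycin resistance marker, so transfected mammalian cells can be selected with G418, for example to derive stable lines. No feature table accompanies the record, so the origin of replication and the exact arrangement of the resistance cassette are not documented here.

The fusion is transcribed from the CMV promoter, a strong constitutive promoter in most mammalian cell lines. The use of an SV40 polyA reverse sequencing primer suggests that the transcript ends at an SV40 polyadenylation signal. The record does not state whether mKO sits at the N- or C-terminus of annexin A4. It also does not explain the "12" in the name, which may refer to a linker length, and the cloning method is listed as unknown. The depositor gives an excitation maximum of 548 nm and an emission maximum of 561 nm for the tag, which places it in the orange channel and makes it suitable for pairing with green or far-red probes.

Annexin A4 belongs to the family of calcium-dependent phospholipid-binding proteins. A construct of this kind is typically used as a fluorescent marker to follow annexin localisation and its recruitment to membranes in live or fixed cells by fluorescence microscopy.
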