Addgene plasmid #57832: mKO-Annexin-12
Depositing lab: Michael Davidson. Depositing organization: Florida State University, Tallahassee.
Backbone
  Vector backbone: mKO
  Backbone size w/o insert (bp): 4750
  Vector type: Mammalian Expression
  Selectable markers: Neomycin (select with G418)
Growth in bacteria
  Bacterial resistance: Kanamycin, 50 μg/mL
  Growth temperature: 37°C
  Growth strain: DH5alpha
  Copy number: High Copy
Gene/Insert
  Gene/Insert name: Annexin (A4) (alt name: NM_001153.3)
  Species: H. sapiens (human)
  Entrez Gene: ANXA4 (a.k.a. ANX4, HEL-S-274, P32.5, PAP-II, PIG28, PP4-X, ZAP36)
  Promoter: CMV
  Tag / fusion protein: mKO
  Cloning method: Unknown
  Sequencing primers: 5′ CMV-F; 3′ SV40pA-R
Terms and licenses: Academic/Nonprofit Terms; Industry Terms: Not Available to Industry
Depositor comments: . Excitation = 548; Emission = 561
How to cite: mKO-Annexin-12 was a gift from Michael Davidson (Addgene plasmid # 57832 ; http://n2t.net/addgene:57832 ; RRID:Addgene_57832)
